>Addgene plasmid #27526 | pBS ZfHoxb6b | addgene partial sequence | sequence record 33925 | 27526 with T7
GCAGCTCCGGCCGCCAGGCCGCGGGATTGAGGACTCGAGCTCAAGCTTTTTTTTTTTTTTTTTTAATTGT
TAAACAATCATTTTATTGACAAAATGACATTGCTAACAAAGTATGGTAGCGTATTATTCATAGTGCATTC
ACATTTACACAAAAGTGACGACCCAATAAATTAAGAATAAAAATGTCACATTTTCTTTTTTCTAACACAC
GTGGACTGAATACAGGACCACTAAACCCAAAGTTTTAAGCATGAACTTTTCTTTCAAATTAGGCATTACA
ACGCTTAAGCGTTTGAAAACGTTCATCTTATTACATTTGAAAGTCCAAATAAAATACTTAACAGTAGTTA
AAGCACCTTCCAGAACTTTTACCTTCATTACAGAGGTGAGTTCGATGCCTGTTTTTATAAGAAAGAAATC
TCTCTTGAAGCATTTTGGAGTCGACATAACACTTATTAGGTAGTTTTTTTTCTTGTTGGAAAGAACATGT
ATGTATTAATTAAAACTACATTCTACATGTTATGTACAGTGTTTCTAGGGCTTCGTCATAAGCTGTTTTT
TAGCATTTATCCAGCCTTTCCACCATCTTCCTCATCGCTGACCTTTGCCGAGTTCACTGCTTTATTCTCC
TTTTTCCATTTCATTCTGCGGTTTTGGAACCATATCTTGATCTGTCGTTCCGTCAAACACAGAGCGTGCG
ATATTTCAATTCTTCGCCTTCTTGTCAAATATCTGTTAAAGTGGAACTCTTTCTCCAGTTCCAGCGTAAT
CACTAGTGCGGCCGCCTGCAGGTCGACCATATGGGAGAGCTCCCAACGCGTTGGATGCATAGCTTGAGTA
TTCTATAGTGTCACCTAAATAGCTNGGCGTAATCATGGTCATAGCTG
