[The description below was written by a language model from this plasmid's Addgene catalogue record.]
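Description:
pBS ZfHoxb6b is a bacterial cloning plasmid built on the pBluescript backbone (about 3 kb without the insert) that carries a fragment of the zebrafish (Danio rerio) homeobox gene hoxb6b. The record gives the alternative name "3' end clone", indicating that the insert represents the 3' portion of the gene or its transcript rather than a complete coding sequence. The insert size and exact boundaries are not stated, and neither are the restriction sites used, although the cloning method is listed as restriction enzyme cloning. The gene is also recorded under the older aliases z-5 and hoxa7. The plasmid is maintained at high copy number in E. coli and selected with ampicillin.

The insert is sequenced from T3 on the 5' side and T7 on the 3' side, consistent with the standard pBluescript arrangement, in which the multiple cloning site is flanked by opposing T3 and T7 phage RNA polymerase promoters. This layout allows in vitro transcription of either strand of a cloned fragment. Given the listed orientation, T7 would be expected to yield antisense RNA and T3 sense RNA, though the record does not confirm this explicitly. There are no eukaryotic promoters, tags or reporters noted, so this is not an expression construct for use in cells or embryos. The record does not state an intended use. Clones of this kind are typically used as templates for making antisense riboprobes to detect gene expression by in situ hybridisation in zebrafish embryos, and as a source of hoxb6b sequence for subcloning.
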