Addgene plasmid #27526: pBS ZfHoxb6b
Depositing lab: Victoria Prince. Depositing organization: University of Chicago.
Backbone
  Vector backbone: pBluescript
  Backbone size w/o insert (bp): 3000
  Vector type: Cloning vector
Growth in bacteria
  Bacterial resistance: Ampicillin, 100 μg/mL
  Growth temperature: 37°C
  Growth strain: DH5alpha
  Copy number: High Copy
Gene/Insert
  Gene/Insert name: Hoxb6b (alt name: 3' end clone)
  Species: D. rerio (zebrafish)
  Entrez Gene: hoxb6b (a.k.a. z-5, hoxa7)
  Cloning method: Restriction Enzyme
  Sequencing primers: 5′ T3; 3′ T7
Terms and licenses: Academic/Nonprofit Terms; Industry Terms: Not Available to Industry
How to cite: pBS ZfHoxb6b was a gift from Victoria Prince (Addgene plasmid # 27526 ; http://n2t.net/addgene:27526 ; RRID:Addgene_27526)
